Addgene plasmid #174986: pMSR:MSMEG_1115:Dendra
Purpose: C-term fluorescent fusion
Depositing lab: Keith Derbyshire & Joseph Wade. Depositing organization: Wadsworth Center, New York State Department of Health. Publication: A Mycobacterial Systems Resource for the Research Community. Judd JA, Canestrari J, Clark R, Joseph A, Lapierre P, Lasek-Nesselquist E, Mir M, Palumbo M, Smith C, Stone M, Upadhyay A, Wirth SE, Dedrick RM, Meier CG, Russell DA, Dills A, Dove E, Kester J, Wolf ID, Zhu J, Rubin ER, Fortune S, Hatfull GF, Gray TA, Wade JT, Derbyshire KM. mBio. 2021 Mar 2;12(2). pii: mBio.02401-20. doi: 10.1128/mBio.02401-20. PubMed 33653882.
Backbone
  Vector backbone: pMSR:Dendra
  Vector type: Bacterial Expression ; Integrating Mycobacterial Expression Vector attL5. T7 expression in E. coli
Growth in bacteria
  Bacterial resistance: Apramycin, 25 μg/mL
  Growth temperature: 37°C
  Growth strain: DH5alpha
  Copy number: High Copy
Gene/Insert
  Gene/Insert name: MSMEG_1115
  Species: M. smegmatis
  Promoter: pmycTetO
  Tag / fusion protein: Gly-Ala Linker/Dendra2/1x Flag Tag (C terminal on insert)
  Cloning method: Ligation Independent Cloning
  Sequencing primers: 5′ TGATAGAGTTTGTCCTCCCTATCAG; 3′ TCCATATGCACCTTGACACG
Resource information
  A portion of this plasmid was derived from a plasmid made by: CP000480.1
Terms and licenses: Academic/Nonprofit Terms; Industry Terms: Not Available to Industry
Depositor comments: 5' cloning site: AseI (destroyed), 3' cloning site: HindIII (not destroyed)
How to cite: pMSR:MSMEG_1115:Dendra was a gift from Keith Derbyshire & Joseph Wade (Addgene plasmid # 174986 ; http://n2t.net/addgene:174986 ; RRID:Addgene_174986)
