[The description below was written by a language model from this plasmid's Addgene catalogue record and pLannotate feature annotations shown in this document.]
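Description:
pMSR:MSMEG_1115:Dendra is an integrating mycobacterial expression plasmid of about 5.6 kb built on the pMSR:Dendra backbone. It produces the Mycobacterium smegmatis protein MSMEG_1115 as a C-terminal fluorescent fusion. In E. coli it is maintained through a high-copy ColE1/pUC-type origin and selected with apramycin, conferred by the aac(3)IV acetyltransferase gene. It carries no mycobacterial replication origin. Instead it encodes the mycobacteriophage L5 integrase, annotated across the sequence origin and followed by a fragment of the adjacent L5 gene 32. This fits the catalogue description of site-specific, single-copy insertion at the L5 attachment site in the mycobacterial chromosome, although no attachment site is annotated in the feature table.

The insert was placed by ligation-independent cloning downstream of the pmycTetO promoter, a mycobacterial promoter carrying tet operators. The annotation software picks these operators up as short matches to a "tight TRE" element, which reflect the tetO sequences rather than a mammalian promoter. A T7 promoter lies immediately upstream of the open reading frame and a partial T7 terminator lies downstream, so the same cassette can also be expressed by T7 RNA polymerase in E. coli. The MSMEG_1115 coding region is annotated by homology to M. tuberculosis menG, the demethylmenaquinone methyltransferase. It is joined through a Gly-Ala linker to Dendra2, a green-to-red photoconvertible fluorescent protein, and then a single FLAG epitope.

The plasmid belongs to a systematic resource of M. smegmatis gene constructs. Its recorded purpose is C-terminal fluorescent tagging, which lends itself to localisation imaging, with the FLAG tag available for immunodetection or pulldown.
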