Features (pLannotate 1.2.2; 14 found; start..end, strand, type, name):
    267..371     -  CDS            32 (fragment): VG32_BPML5 - Protein predicted: Swiss-Prot protein existence level 4. From Mycobacterium phage L5 (Mycobacteriophage L5).
    427..531     +  CDS            Y4104_STRCO (fragment): Protein inferred from homology: Swiss-Prot protein existence level 3. From Streptomyces coelicolor (strain ATCC BAA-471 / A3(2) / M145).
    589..608     +  promoter       tight TRE promoter (fragment): Tet-responsive promoter PTight, consisting of seven tet operator sequences followed by the minimal CMV promoter
    615..632     +  promoter       tight TRE promoter (fragment): Tet-responsive promoter PTight, consisting of seven tet operator sequences followed by the minimal CMV promoter
    646..664     +  promoter       T7 promoter: promoter for bacteriophage T7 RNA polymerase
    680..1369    +  CDS            menG: MENG_MYCTU - Also known as menH. Experimental evidence at protein level: Swiss-Prot protein existence level 1. Methyltransferase required for the conversion of demethylmenaquinol (DMKH2) to menaquinol (MKH2). From Mycobacterium tuberculosis (strain ATCC 25618 / H37Rv).
   1388..2074    +  CDS            Dendra2: Dendra2 is a photoconvertible green fluorescent protein published in 2006, derived from Dendronephthya sp.. It has high acid sensitivity.
   2114..2134    +  CDS            FLAG (fragment): FLAG® epitope tag, followed by an enterokinase cleavage site
   2143..2185    +  terminator     T7 terminator (fragment): transcription terminator for bacteriophage T7 RNA polymerase
   2391..3191    +  CDS            ApmR: aminoglycoside 3-N-acetyltransferase type IV ; aac(3)IV; confers resistance to apramycin (Paget and Davies, 1996)
   3258..3275    -  misc_feature   MCS (fragment): pBluescript multiple cloning site
   3316..3904    +  rep_origin     ori: high-copy-number ColE1/pMB1/pBR322/pUC origin of replication
   4072..4100    +  misc_feature   MCS (fragment): pUC18/19 multiple cloning site
   4660..205     +  CDS            33 (across the origin): VINT_BPML5 - Also known as int. Protein inferred from homology: Swiss-Prot protein existence level 3. Integrase is necessary for integration of the phage into the host genome by site-specific recombination. From Mycobacterium phage L5 (Mycobacteriophage L5).
>Addgene plasmid #174986 | pMSR:MSMEG_1115:Dendra | addgene full sequence | sequence record 345479 | Addgene NGS Result
CGCCAAGATCGGTCGGCCGGAACTCCGCATCCACGACCTCCGCGCTGTCGGCGCTACGTTCGCCGCTCAG
GCAGGTGCGACGACCAAGGAGCTGATGGCCCGTCTCGGTCACACGACTCCTAGGATGGCGATGAAGTACC
AGATGGCGTCTGAGGCCCGCGACGAGGCTATCGCTGAGGCGATGTCCAAGCTGGCCAAGACCTCCTGAAA
CGCAAAAAGCCCCCCTCCCAAGGACACTGAGTCCTAAAGAGGGGGGTTTCTTGTCAGTACGCGAAGAACC
ACGCCTGGCCGCGAGCGCCAGCACCGCCGCTCTGTGCGGAGACCTGGGCACCAGCCCCGCCGCCGCCAGG
AGCATTGCCGTTCCCGCCAGAAATCTAGACGGTGACCACAACGCGCCCGCTTTGATCGGGGACGTCGAAA
TATTGGATCGTCGGCACCGTCACGGCCGTGGGAGGCGGCACGATCCGCGACGTGATGATCGGCCGCATCC
CCACGGTGCTGCGCAGTGAGCTCTACGCCATCCCGGCGTTGATCTGTGCGTTCGCACGCACAGGCCCGGT
GTGAGAAGGGTCTCTGACGAGCGGGAGAACTCCCTATCAGTGATAGAGTTTGTCCTCCCTATCAGTGATA
GATAGGCTTAAGGAGTAATACGACTCACTATAGGGAGAAGGAGGCCATTATGAGTCGAGCGAGCTTGGAG
AAGAATCCCCACGACGTGGCATCGATGTTCGACGCCGTCGCGAAGCGCTACGACCTGACCAACACGGTGC
TGTCGCTCGGTCAGGACCGGTTCTGGCGTCGCGAGACCAAGTCGGCCCTGCGTATCGGGCCAGCGGACAA
GGTGCTGGACCTGGCCGCCGGGACCGCGGTGTCCACCGTCGAGCTCGCCAAGTCCGGCGCGTGGTGTGTG
GCCGCGGACTTCTCGGTCGGCATGCTGGCCGCCGGGGCGTCTCGCCAGGTACCCAAGGTTGCCGGCGACG
CCACGCGGCTGCCGTTCGCCGACGAGGTCTTCGACGCCGTCACCATCAGCTTCGGTCTGCGCAACGTCGT
CGACCACAAGGCAGGCCTGCGCGAGATGGCGCGGGTGACCAAGCCGGGCGGGCGCCTGGTGGTGTGCGAG
TTCTCCACGCCCACCAACCGCCTGTTCTCCACGGTCTACAAGGAGTATTTGATGAAGGCGCTGCCTGCCA
TGGCCACGGCGGTGTCGAGCAATCCCGAGGCCTACGTCTACCTCGCCGAGTCCATCCGCGCCTGGCCCAC
CCAGGCCGAACTCGCCCGTCAGATCGGCGAGGCCGGCTGGTCCGACGTCCGCTGGCGCAACCTCACCGGC
GGCATCGTGGCCCTGCACGCCGCCACCAAGCCCGCCAAGCTTGGTGCGGCCGCGGGCAACACGCCTGGCA
TCAATCTGATCAAGGAGGACATGCGTGTCAAGGTGCATATGGAGGGCAACGTGAACGGTCACGCCTTCGT
GATCGAGGGGGAGGGTAAGGGTAAGCCTTACGAAGGGACCCAGACCGCCAACCTCACCGTCAAGGAGGGC
GCCCCTCTCCCATTCTCGTACGATATCCTCACTACCGCGGTGCATTACGGGAACCGCGTGTTCACCAAGT
ACCCCGAGGATATCCCTGACTACTTCAAGCAGAGCTTCCCGGAGGGATACTCCTGGGAGCGGACGATGAC
CTTCGAAGACAAGGGTATCTGTACGATCCGCAGCGACATCTCGCTGGAAGGGGACTGTTTCTTCCAGAAC
GTCCGTTTCAAGGGGACCAACTTTCCGCCGAACGGCCCGGTCATGCAGAAGAAGACCCTCAAGTGGGAGC
CGAGCACGGAGAAGCTGCACGTTCGGGACGGCCTCCTGGTCGGCAACATCAACATGGCGCTGCTGCTGGA
AGGCGGCGGCCACTACCTATGCGACTTCAAGACCACGTACAAAGCGAAGAAGGTCGTCCAGCTGCCCGAC
GCGCACTTCGTGGACCACCGCATCGAAATCCTGGGGAACGATTCGGACTACAACAAGGTCAAGTTGTACG
AGCACGCTGTGGCACGCTATAGCCCGCTCCCGTCGCAGGTCTGGTTCGAAGGCGGCGGCGGGGAGAACCT
GTATTTCCAGGACTACAAGGACGACGACGACAAGTGATTTAAATAACCCCTTGGGGCCTCTAAACGGGTC
TTGAGGGGTTTTTTGTTAACTAGCGTACGATCGAATTCCTGCAGCTCACGGTAACTGATGCCGTATTTGC
AGTACCAGCGTACGGCCCACAGAATGATGTCACGCTGAAAATGCCGGCCTTTGAATGGGTTCATGTGCAG
CTCCATCAGCAAAAGGGGATGATAAGTTTATCACCACCGACTATTTGCAACAGTGCCGTTGATCGTGCTA
TGATCGACTGATGTCATCAGCGGTGGAGTGCAATGTCGTGCAATACGAATGGCGAAAAGCCGAGCTCATC
GGTCAGCTTCTCAACCTTGGGGTTACCCCCGGCGGTGTGCTGCTGGTCCACAGCTCCTTCCGTAGCGTCC
GGCCCCTCGAAGATGGGCCACTTGGACTGATCGAGGCCCTGCGTGCTACGCTGGGTCCGGGAGGGACGCT
CGTCATGCCCTCGTGGTCAGGTCTGGACGACGAGCCGTTCGATCCTGCCACGTCGCCCGTTACACCGGAC
CTTGGAGTTGTCTCTGACACATTCTGGCGCCTGCCAAATGTAAAGCGCAGCGCCCATCCATTTGCCTTTG
CGGCAGCGGGGCCACAGGCAGAGCAGATCATCTCTGATCCATTGCCCCTGCCACCTTACTCGCCTGCAAG
CCCGGTCGCCCGTGTCCATGAACTCGATGGGCAGGTACTTCTCCTCGGCGTGGGACACGATGCCAACACG
ACGCTGCATCTTGCCGAGTTGATGGCAAAGGTTCCCTATGGGGTGCCGAGACACTGCACCATTCTTCAGG
ATGGCAAGTTGGTACGCGTCGATTATCTCGAGAATGACCACTGCTGTGAGCGCTTTGCCTTGGCGGACAG
GTGGCTCAAGGAGAAGAGCCTTCAGAAGGAAGGTCCAGTCGGTCATGCCTTTGCTCGGTTGATCCGCTCC
CGCGACATTGTGGCGACAGCCCTGGGTCAACTGGGCCGAGATCCGTTGATCTTCCTGCATCCGCCAGAGG
CGGGATGCGAAGAATGCGATGCCGCTCGCCAGTCGATTGGCTGAGCTCATGAGCGGAGAACGAGATGACG
TTGGAGGGGCAAGGTCGCGCTGATTGCTGGGGCAACACGGGGGATCCACTAGTTCCATGAGCGTCAGACC
CCGTAGAAAAGATCAAAGGATCTTCTTGAGATCCTTTTTTTCTGCGCGTAATCTGCTGCTTGCAAACAAA
AAAACCACCGCTACCAGCGGTGGTTTGTTTGCCGGATCAAGAGCTACCAACTCTTTTTCCGAAGGTAACT
GGCTTCAGCAGAGCGCAGATACCAAATACTGTCCTTCTAGTGTAGCCGTAGTTAGGCCACCACTTCAAGA
ACTCTGTAGCACCGCCTACATACCTCGCTCTGCTAATCCTGTTACCAGTGGCTGCTGCCAGTGGCGATAA
GTCGTGTCTTACCGGGTTGGACTCAAGACGATAGTTACCGGATAAGGCGCAGCGGTCGGGCTGAACGGGG
GGTTCGTGCACACAGCCCAGCTTGGAGCGAACGACCTACACCGAACTGAGATACCTACAGCGTGAGCTAT
GAGAAAGCGCCACGCTTCCCGAGGGGAGAAAGGCGGACAGGTATCCGGTAAGCGGCAGGGTCGGAACAGG
AGAGCGCACGAGGGAGCTTCCAGGGGGAAACGCCTGGTATCTTTATAGTCCTGTCGGGTTTCGCCACCTC
TGACTTGAGCGTCGATTTTTGTGATGCTCGTCAGGGGGGCGGAGCCTATGGAAAAACGCCAGCAACGCGG
CCTTTTTACGGTTCCTGGCCTTTTGCTGGCCTTTTGCTCACATGTTCTTTCCTGCGTTATCCCCTGATTC
TGTGGATAACCGTATTACCGCCTTTGAGTGAGCTGATACCGCTCGCCGCAGCCGAACGACCGAGCGCAAC
GCGTGCGGCCGCGGTACCCGGGGATCCTCTAGAGTCGACCACCAAGGGCACCATCTCTGCTTGGGCCACC
CCGTTGGCCGCAGCCAGCTCGCTGAGAGCCGTGAACGACAGGGCGAACGCCAGCCCGCCGACGGCGAGGG
TTCCGACCGCTGCAACTCCCGGTGCAACCTTGTCCCGGTCTATTCTCTTCACTGCACCAGCTCCAATCTG
GTGTGAATGCCCCTCGTCTGTTCGCGCAGGCGGGGGGCTCTATTCGTTTGTCAGCATCGAAAGTAGCCAG
ATCAGGGATGCGTTGCAACCGCGTATGCCCAGGTCAGAAGAGTCGCACAAGAGTTGCAGACCCCTGGAAA
GAAAAATGGCCAGAGGGCGAAAACACCCTCTGACCAGCGGAGCGGGCGACGGGAATCGAACCCGCGTAGC
TAGTTTGGAAGAATGGGTGTCTGCCGACCACATATGGGCCGGTCAAGATAGGTTTTTACCCCCTCTCGGC
TGCATCCTCTAAGTGGAAAGAAATTGCAGGTCGTAGAAGCGCGTTGAAGCCTGAGAGTTGCACAGGAGTT
GCAACCCGGTAGCCTTGTTCACGACGAGAGGAGACCTAGTTGGCACGTCGCGGATGGGGATCGCTGAAGA
CTCAGCGCAGCGGGAGGATCCAAGCCTCATACGTCAACCCGCAGGACGGTGTGAGGTACTACGCGCTGCA
GACCTACGACAACAAGATGGACGCCGAAGCCTGGCTCGCGGGCGAGAAGCGGCTCATCGAGATGGAGACC
TGGACCCCTCCACAGGACCGGGCGAAGAAGGCAGCCGCCAGCGCCATCACGCTGGAGGAGTACACCCGGA
AGTGGCTCGTGGAGCGCGACCTCGCAGACGGCACCAGGGATCTGTACAGCGGGCACGCGGAGCGCCGCAT
CTACCCGGTGCTAGGTGAAGTGGCGGTCACAGAGATGACGCCAGCTCTGGTGCGTGCGTGGTGGGCCGGG
ATGGGTAGGAAGCACCCGACTGCCCGCCGGCATGCCTACAACGTCCTCCGGGCGGTGATGAACACAGCGG
TCGAGGACAAGCTGATCGCAGAGAACCCGTGCCGGATCGAGCAGAAGGCAGCCGATGAGCGCGACGTAGA
GGCGCTGACGCCTGAGGAGCTGGACATCGTCGCCGCTGAGATCTTCGAGCACTACCGGATCGCGGCATAC
ATCCTGGCGTGGACGAGCCTCCGGTTCGGAGAGCTGATCGAGCTTCGCCGCAAGGACATCGTGGACGACG
GCATGACGATGAAGCTCCGGGTGCGCCGTGGCGCTTCCCGCGTGGGGAACAAGATCGTCGTTGGCAACGC
CAAGACCGTCCGGTCGAAGCGTCCTGTGACGGTTCCGCCTCACGTCGCGGAGATGATCCGAGCGCACATG
AAGGACCGTACGAAGATGAACAAGGGCCCCGAGGCATTCCTGGTGACCACGACGCAGGGCAACCGGCTGT
CGAAGTCCGCGTTCACCAAGTCGCTGAAGCGTGGCTA
