>Addgene plasmid #174986 | pMSR:MSMEG_1115:Dendra | depositor partial sequence | sequence record 339380 | partial
ATGAGTCGAGCGAGCTTGGAGAAGAATCCCCACGACGTGGCATCGATGTTCGACGCCGTCGCGAAGCGCT
ACGACCTGACCAACACGGTGCTGTCGCTCGGTCAGGACCGGTTCTGGCGTCGCGAGACCAAGTCGGCCCT
GCGTATCGGGCCAGCGGACAAGGTGCTGGACCTGGCCGCCGGGACCGCGGTGTCCACCGTCGAGCTCGCC
AAGTCCGGCGCGTGGTGTGTGGCCGCGGACTTCTCGGTCGGCATGCTGGCCGCCGGGGCGTCTCGCCAGG
TACCCAAGGTTGCCGGCGACGCCACGCGGCTGCCGTTCGCCGACGAGGTCTTCGACGCCGTCACCATCAG
CTTCGGTCTGCGCAACGTCGTCGACCACAAGGCAGGCCTGCGCGAGATGGCGCGGGTGACCAAGCCGGGC
GGGCGCCTGGTGGTGTGCGAGTTCTCCACGCCCACCAACCGCCTGTTCTCCACGGTCTACAAGGAGTATT
TGATGAAGGCGCTGCCTGCCATGGCCACGGCGGTGTCGAGCAATCCCGAGGCCTACGTCTACCTCGCCGA
GTCCATCCGCGCCTGGCCCACCCAGGCCGAACTCGCCCGTCAGATCGGCGAGGCCGGCTGGTCCGACGTC
CGCTGGCGCAACCTCACCGGCGGCATCGTGGCCCTGCACGCCGCCACCAAGCCCGCC
